Addgene plasmid #223019: GFP-VCF1 N167A
Purpose: Expression of GFP-tagged VCF1 (p97 binding-deficient N167A mutant) in mammalian cells.
Depositing lab: Niels Mailand. Depositing organization: University of Copenhagen. Publication: VCF1 is a p97/VCP cofactor promoting recognition of ubiquitylated p97-UFD1-NPL4 substrates. Mirsanaye AS, Hoffmann S, Weisser M, Mund A, Lopez Mendez B, Typas D, van den Boom J, Benedict B, Hendriks IA, Nielsen ML, Meyer H, Duxin JP, Montoya G, Mailand N. Nat Commun. 2024 Mar 19;15(1):2459. doi: 10.1038/s41467-024-46760-4. PubMed 38503733.
Backbone
  Vector backbone: pcDNA5/FRT/TO/EGFP
  Backbone manufacturer: Invitrogen
  Vector type: Mammalian Expression
  Selectable markers: Hygromycin, Blasticidin
Growth in bacteria
  Bacterial resistance: Ampicillin, 100 μg/mL
  Growth temperature: 37°C
  Growth strain: DH5alpha
  Copy number: High Copy
Gene/Insert
  Gene/Insert name: VCF1
  Species: H. sapiens (human)
  Mutation: N167A
  Entrez Gene: VCF1 (a.k.a. FAM104A)
  Promoter: CMV/TetO2
  Tag / fusion protein: GFP (N terminal on backbone)
  Cloning method: Restriction Enzyme; 5′ cloning site KpnI (unknown if destroyed); 3′ cloning site ApaI (unknown if destroyed)
  Sequencing primers: 5′ CMV-F; 3′ BGH-R
Terms and licenses: Academic/Nonprofit Terms; Industry Terms: Not Available to Industry
How to cite: GFP-VCF1 N167A was a gift from Niels Mailand (Addgene plasmid # 223019 ; http://n2t.net/addgene:223019 ; RRID:Addgene_223019)
