[The description below was written by a language model from this plasmid's Addgene catalogue record and pLannotate feature annotations shown in this document.]
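Description:
GFP-VCF1 N167A is a mammalian expression plasmid built on the Invitrogen pcDNA5/FRT/TO backbone carrying EGFP, designed to produce human VCF1 (also known as FAM104A) as an N-terminal GFP fusion. The fusion is driven by the CMV enhancer/promoter followed by two tet operator sites (CMV/TetO2). Expression is therefore repressed in cells that produce the Tet repressor and is switched on by tetracycline or doxycycline, whereas in cells lacking the repressor the promoter behaves constitutively. The EGFP coding sequence sits directly upstream of the VCF1 open reading frame, which was inserted between KpnI and ApaI sites, and the transcript terminates at a bovine growth hormone polyadenylation signal. The insert carries the N167A substitution, which the record describes as abolishing binding to the AAA+ ATPase p97/VCP.

Downstream of the expression cassette lies an FRT site immediately followed by a hygromycin resistance gene and an SV40 polyadenylation signal. No complete promoter is annotated ahead of this gene. In the Flp-In design, FLP-mediated recombination into a genomic FRT site places it behind a resident promoter, allowing hygromycin selection of isogenic, single-copy stable lines. The catalogue also lists blasticidin as a selectable marker, but no blasticidin resistance gene appears in the feature table. This probably reflects selection for the Tet repressor in the host cell line rather than a marker on the plasmid. In bacteria the plasmid is maintained at high copy through a ColE1/pUC-type origin with ampicillin selection. The construct serves as a binding-deficient counterpart to wild-type GFP-VCF1 in studies of VCF1 as a p97 cofactor, whether by transient transfection or in inducible stable cell lines.
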