Features (pLannotate 1.2.2; 22 found; start..end, strand, type, name):
    168..547     +  enhancer       CMV enhancer: human cytomegalovirus immediate early enhancer
    548..751     +  promoter       CMV promoter: human cytomegalovirus (CMV) immediate early promoter
    753..772     +  promoter       PLtetO-1 promoter (fragment): modified phage lambda PL promoter with tet operator sites (Lutz and Bujard, 1997)
    774..793     +  promoter       PLtetO-1 promoter (fragment): modified phage lambda PL promoter with tet operator sites (Lutz and Bujard, 1997)
    801..834     +  promoter       TRE3GV promoter (fragment): 3rd-generation Tet-responsive promoter that can be activated by binding of Tet-On® 3G, optimized for retroviral and lentiviral vectors
    917..1633    +  CDS            EGFP: EGFP is a basic (constitutively fluorescent) green fluorescent protein published in 1996, derived from Aequorea victoria. It is reported to be a rapidly-maturing weak dimer with moderate acid sensitivity.
   1640..2197    +  CDS            FAM104A: F104A_HUMAN - Experimental evidence at protein level: Swiss-Prot protein existence level 1. From Homo sapiens (Human).
   2232..2456    +  polyA_signal   bGH poly(A) signal: bovine growth hormone polyadenylation signal
   2460..2481    +  promoter       SV40 promoter (fragment): SV40 enhancer and early promoter
   2502..2735    +  rep_origin     f1 ori (fragment) (sequence partly withheld): f1 bacteriophage origin of replication; arrow indicates direction of (+) strand synthesis
   2740..2787    +  protein_bind   FRT: FLP-mediated recombination occurs in the 8-bp core sequence TCTAGAAA (Turan and Bode, 2011). FLP recombinase from the Saccharomyces cerevisiae 2μ plasmid
   2795..3817    +  CDS            HygR: aminoglycoside phosphotransferase from E. coli; aph(4)-Ia; confers resistance to hygromycin
   3827..3952    +  CDS            ble (fragment): BLE_KLEPN - Experimental evidence at protein level: Swiss-Prot protein existence level 1. Binding protein with a strong affinity to the bleomycin family of antibiotics. Binds to CL990; an antimitotic-antibiotic compound. From Klebsiella pneumoniae.
   3947..4068    +  polyA_signal   SV40 poly(A) signal: SV40 polyadenylation signal
   4141..4157    -  protein_bind   lac operator: The lac repressor binds to the lac operator to inhibit transcription in E. coli. This inhibition can be relieved by adding lactose or isopropyl-β-D-thiogalactopyranoside (IPTG). lac repressor encoded by lacI
   4165..4195    -  promoter       lac promoter: promoter for the E. coli lac operon
   4210..4231    -  protein_bind   CAP binding site: CAP binding activates transcription in the presence of cAMP. E. coli catabolite activator protein
   4244..4336    -  CDS            lacI (fragment): lac repressor; lacI; The lac repressor binds to the lac operator to inhibit transcription in E. coli. This inhibition can be relieved by adding lactose or isopropyl-β-D-thiogalactopyranoside (IPTG).
   4519..5107    -  rep_origin     ori: high-copy-number ColE1/pMB1/pBR322/pUC origin of replication
   5278..6138    -  CDS            AmpR: β-lactamase; bla; confers resistance to ampicillin, carbenicillin, and related antibiotics
   6139..6243    -  promoter       AmpR promoter: bla
   6302..13      -  misc_feature   bom (fragment) (across the origin): basis of mobility region from pBR322
>Addgene plasmid #223019 | GFP-VCF1 N167A | addgene full sequence | sequence record 444748 | Addgene NGS Result
GTTAAGCCAGTATCTGCTCCCTGCTTGTGTGTTGGAGGTCGCTGAGTAGTGCGCGAGCAAAATTTAAGCT
ACAACAAGGCAAGGCTTGACCGACAATTGCATGAAGAATCTGCTTAGGGTTAGGCGTTTTGCGCTGCTTC
GCGATGTACGGGCCAGATATACGCGTTGACATTGATTATTGACTAGTTATTAATAGTAATCAATTACGGG
GTCATTAGTTCATAGCCCATATATGGAGTTCCGCGTTACATAACTTACGGTAAATGGCCCGCCTGGCTGA
CCGCCCAACGACCCCCGCCCATTGACGTCAATAATGACGTATGTTCCCATAGTAACGCCAATAGGGACTT
TCCATTGACGTCAATGGGTGGAGTATTTACGGTAAACTGCCCACTTGGCAGTACATCAAGTGTATCATAT
GCCAAGTACGCCCCCTATTGACGTCAATGACGGTAAATGGCCCGCCTGGCATTATGCCCAGTACATGACC
TTATGGGACTTTCCTACTTGGCAGTACATCTACGTATTAGTCATCGCTATTACCATGGTGATGCGGTTTT
GGCAGTACATCAATGGGCGTGGATAGCGGTTTGACTCACGGGGATTTCCAAGTCTCCACCCCATTGACGT
CAATGGGAGTTTGTTTTGGCACCAAAATCAACGGGACTTTCCAAAATGTCGTAACAACTCCGCCCCATTG
ACGCAAATGGGCGGTAGGCGTGTACGGTGGGAGGTCTATATAAGCAGAGCTCTCCCTATCAGTGATAGAG
ATCTCCCTATCAGTGATAGAGATCGTCGACGAGCTCGTTTAGTGAACCGTCAGATCGCCTGGAGACGCCA
TCCACGCTGTTTTGACCTCCATAGAAGACACCGGGACCGATCCAGCCTCCGGACTCTAGCGTTTAAACTT
AAGCTTATGGTGAGCAAGGGCGAGGAGCTGTTCACCGGGGTGGTGCCCATCCTGGTCGAGCTGGACGGCG
ACGTAAACGGCCACAAGTTCAGCGTGTCCGGCGAGGGCGAGGGCGATGCCACCTACGGCAAGCTGACCCT
GAAGTTCATCTGCACCACCGGCAAGCTGCCCGTGCCCTGGCCCACCCTCGTGACCACCCTGACCTACGGC
GTGCAGTGCTTCAGCCGCTACCCCGACCACATGAAGCAGCACGACTTCTTCAAGTCCGCCATGCCCGAAG
GCTACGTCCAGGAGCGCACCATCTTCTTCAAGGACGACGGCAACTACAAGACCCGCGCCGAGGTGAAGTT
CGAGGGCGACACCCTGGTGAACCGCATCGAGCTGAAGGGCATCGACTTCAAGGAGGACGGCAACATCCTG
GGGCACAAGCTGGAGTACAACTACAACAGCCACAACGTCTATATCATGGCCGACAAGCAGAAGAACGGCA
TCAAGGTGAACTTCAAGATCCGCCACAACATCGAGGACGGCAGCGTGCAGCTCGCCGACCACTACCAGCA
GAACACCCCCATCGGCGACGGCCCCGTGCTGCTGCCCGACAACCACTACCTGAGCACCCAGTCCGCCCTG
AGCAAAGACCCCAACGAGAAGCGCGATCACATGGTCCTGCTGGAGTTCGTGACCGCCGCCGGGATCACTC
TCGGCATGGACGAGCTGTACAAGGGTACCATGGGGGGGCGCGGAGCAGACGCCGGAAGTAGTGGTGGTAC
GGGTCCGACTGAGGGGTACTCGCCACCGGCTGCGTCCACCCGAGCGGCTGCGAGAGCCAAGGCCCGAGGG
GGTGGGCGTGGCGGCCGCCGAAACACAACCCCCTCTGTTCCCTCTCTTCGCGGAGCGGCGCCGCGTAGCT
TCCATCCGCCAGCTGCCATGAGCGAGCGCCTCCGTCCCAGGAAAAGGAGAAGGAATGGCAACGAAGAAGA
CAACCATCTTCCCCCCCAGACCAAAAGAAGTAGCAGAAACCCTGTCTTTCAGGATTCCTGGGACACAGAG
TCTTCAGGCAGTGACAGTGGTGGGAGCAGCAGCAGCAGCAGCAGCAGCATCAATAGCCCGGACAGGGCCA
GCGGGCCGGAAGGCAGCTTGAGCCAGACCATGGCCGGATCCAGCCCTAACACGCCTCAGCCCGTGCCCGA
GCAGTCCGCGCTGTGCCAAGGCCTCTACTTCCACATCGCGCAGACCCTGAGGGAGGCCCACTTCCACAGC
CTACAGCACCGAGGGCGGCCTCTGACATGAGGGCCCGTTTAAACCCGCTGATCAGCCTCGACTGTGCCTT
CTAGTTGCCAGCCATCTGTTGTTTGCCCCTCCCCCGTGCCTTCCTTGACCCTGGAAGGTGCCACTCCCAC
TGTCCTTTCCTAATAAAATGAGGAAATTGCATCGCATTGTCTGAGTAGGTGTCATTCTATTCTGGGGGGT
GGGGTGGGGCAGGACAGCAAGGGGGAGGATTGGGAAGACAATAGCAGGCATGCTGGGGATGCGGTGGGCT
CTATGGCTTCTGAGGCGGAAAGAACCAGCTGGGGCTCTAGGGGGTATCCCC
[124 nt withheld, positions 2502-2625]
C
[91 nt withheld, positions 2627-2717]
AGGGTGATGGTTCACGTACCTAGAAGTTCCTATTCCGAAGTTCCTATTCTCTAGAAAGTATAGGAACTTC
CTTGGCCAAAAAGCCTGAACTCACCGCGACGTCTGTCGAGAAGTTTCTGATCGAAAAGTTCGACAGCGTC
TCCGACCTGATGCAGCTCTCGGAGGGCGAAGAATCTCGTGCTTTCAGCTTCGATGTAGGAGGGCGTGGAT
ATGTCCTGCGGGTAAATAGCTGCGCCGATGGTTTCTACAAAGATCGTTATGTTTATCGGCACTTTGCATC
GGCCGCGCTCCCGATTCCGGAAGTGCTTGACATTGGGGAATTCAGCGAGAGCCTGACCTATTGCATCTCC
CGCCGTGCACAGGGTGTCACGTTGCAAGACCTGCCTGAAACCGAACTGCCCGCTGTTCTGCAGCCGGTCG
CGGAGGCCATGGATGCGATCGCTGCGGCCGATCTTAGCCAGACGAGCGGGTTCGGCCCATTCGGACCGCA
AGGAATCGGTCAATACACTACATGGCGTGATTTCATATGCGCGATTGCTGATCCCCATGTGTATCACTGG
CAAACTGTGATGGACGACACCGTCAGTGCGTCCGTCGCGCAGGCTCTCGATGAGCTGATGCTTTGGGCCG
AGGACTGCCCCGAAGTCCGGCACCTCGTGCACGCGGATTTCGGCTCCAACAATGTCCTGACGGACAATGG
CCGCATAACAGCGGTCATTGACTGGAGCGAGGCGATGTTCGGGGATTCCCAATACGAGGTCGCCAACATC
TTCTTCTGGAGGCCGTGGTTGGCTTGTATGGAGCAGCAGACGCGCTACTTCGAGCGGAGGCATCCGGAGC
TTGCAGGATCGCCGCGGCTCCGGGCGTATATGCTCCGCATTGGTCTTGACCAACTCTATCAGAGCTTGGT
TGACGGCAATTTCGATGATGCAGCTTGGGCGCAGGGTCGATGCGACGCAATCGTCCGATCCGGAGCCGGG
ACTGTCGGGCGTACACAAATCGCCCGCAGAAGCGCGGCCGTCTGGACCGATGGCTGTGTAGAAGTACTCG
CCGATAGTGGAAACCGACGCCCCAGCACTCGTCCGAGGGCAAAGGAATAGCACGTACTACGAGATTTCGA
TTCCACCGCCGCCTTCTATGAAAGGTTGGGCTTCGGAATCGTTTTCCGGGACGCCGGCTGGATGATCCTC
CAGCGCGGGGATCTCATGCTGGAGTTCTTCGCCCACCCCAACTTGTTTATTGCAGCTTATAATGGTTACA
AATAAAGCAATAGCATCACAAATTTCACAAATAAAGCATTTTTTTCACTGCATTCTAGTTGTGGTTTGTC
CAAACTCATCAATGTATCTTATCATGTCTGTATACCGTCGACCTCTAGCTAGAGCTTGGCGTAATCATGG
TCATAGCTGTTTCCTGTGTGAAATTGTTATCCGCTCACAATTCCACACAACATACGAGCCGGAAGCATAA
AGTGTAAAGCCTGGGGTGCCTAATGAGTGAGCTAACTCACATTAATTGCGTTGCGCTCACTGCCCGCTTT
CCAGTCGGGAAACCTGTCGTGCCAGCTGCATTAATGAATCGGCCAACGCGCGGGGAGAGGCGGTTTGCGT
ATTGGGCGCTCTTCCGCTTCCTCGCTCACTGACTCGCTGCGCTCGGTCGTTCGGCTGCGGCGAGCGGTAT
CAGCTCACTCAAAGGCGGTAATACGGTTATCCACAGAATCAGGGGATAACGCAGGAAAGAACATGTGAGC
AAAAGGCCAGCAAAAGGCCAGGAACCGTAAAAAGGCCGCGTTGCTGGCGTTTTTCCATAGGCTCCGCCCC
CCTGACGAGCATCACAAAAATCGACGCTCAAGTCAGAGGTGGCGAAACCCGACAGGACTATAAAGATACC
AGGCGTTTCCCCCTGGAAGCTCCCTCGTGCGCTCTCCTGTTCCGACCCTGCCGCTTACCGGATACCTGTC
CGCCTTTCTCCCTTCGGGAAGCGTGGCGCTTTCTCATAGCTCACGCTGTAGGTATCTCAGTTCGGTGTAG
GTCGTTCGCTCCAAGCTGGGCTGTGTGCACGAACCCCCCGTTCAGCCCGACCGCTGCGCCTTATCCGGTA
ACTATCGTCTTGAGTCCAACCCGGTAAGACACGACTTATCGCCACTGGCAGCAGCCACTGGTAACAGGAT
TAGCAGAGCGAGGTATGTAGGCGGTGCTACAGAGTTCTTGAAGTGGTGGCCTAACTACGGCTACACTAGA
AGAACAGTATTTGGTATCTGCGCTCTGCTGAAGCCAGTTACCTTCGGAAAAAGAGTTGGTAGCTCTTGAT
CCGGCAAACAAACCACCGCTGGTAGCGGTGGTTTTTTTGTTTGCAAGCAGCAGATTACGCGCAGAAAAAA
AGGATCTCAAGAAGATCCTTTGATCTTTTCTACGGGGTCTGACGCTCAGTGGAACGAAAACTCACGTTAA
GGGATTTTGGTCATGAGATTATCAAAAAGGATCTTCACCTAGATCCTTTTAAATTAAAAATGAAGTTTTA
AATCAATCTAAAGTATATATGAGTAAACTTGGTCTGACAGTTACCAATGCTTAATCAGTGAGGCACCTAT
CTCAGCGATCTGTCTATTTCGTTCATCCATAGTTGCCTGACTCCCCGTCGTGTAGATAACTACGATACGG
GAGGGCTTACCATCTGGCCCCAGTGCTGCAATGATACCGCGAGACCCACGCTCACCGGCTCCAGATTTAT
CAGCAATAAACCAGCCAGCCGGAAGGGCCGAGCGCAGAAGTGGTCCTGCAACTTTATCCGCCTCCATCCA
GTCTATTAATTGTTGCCGGGAAGCTAGAGTAAGTAGTTCGCCAGTTAATAGTTTGCGCAACGTTGTTGCC
ATTGCTACAGGCATCGTGGTGTCACGCTCGTCGTTTGGTATGGCTTCATTCAGCTCCGGTTCCCAACGAT
CAAGGCGAGTTACATGATCCCCCATGTTGTGCAAAAAAGCGGTTAGCTCCTTCGGTCCTCCGATCGTTGT
CAGAAGTAAGTTGGCCGCAGTGTTATCACTCATGGTTATGGCAGCACTGCATAATTCTCTTACTGTCATG
CCATCCGTAAGATGCTTTTCTGTGACTGGTGAGTACTCAACCAAGTCATTCTGAGAATAGTGTATGCGGC
GACCGAGTTGCTCTTGCCCGGCGTCAATACGGGATAATACCGCGCCACATAGCAGAACTTTAAAAGTGCT
CATCATTGGAAAACGTTCTTCGGGGCGAAAACTCTCAAGGATCTTACCGCTGTTGAGATCCAGTTCGATG
TAACCCACTCGTGCACCCAACTGATCTTCAGCATCTTTTACTTTCACCAGCGTTTCTGGGTGAGCAAAAA
CAGGAAGGCAAAATGCCGCAAAAAAGGGAATAAGGGCGACACGGAAATGTTGAATACTCATACTCTTCCT
TTTTCAATATTATTGAAGCATTTATCAGGGTTATTGTCTCATGAGCGGATACATATTTGAATGTATTTAG
AAAAATAAACAAATAGGGGTTCCGCGCACATTTCCCCGAAAAGTGCCACCTGACGTCGACGGATCGGGAG
ATCTCCCGATCCCCTATGGTGCACTCTCAGTACAATCTGCTCTGATGCCGCATA
